Addgene plasmid #132205: pDONR221_SLC5A10
Purpose: Gateway entry clone with codon-optimized ORF sequence for subcloning into custom expression vectors
Depositing lab: RESOLUTE Consortium & Giulio Superti-Furga. Depositing organization: CeMM Research Center for Molecular Medicine. Publication: The RESOLUTE consortium: unlocking SLC transporters for drug discovery. Superti-Furga G, Lackner D, Wiedmer T, Ingles-Prieto A, Barbosa B, Girardi E, Goldmann U, Gurtl B, Klavins K, Klimek C, Lindinger S, Lineiro-Retes E, Muller AC, Onstein S, Redinger G, Reil D, Sedlyarov V, Wolf G, Crawford M, Everley R, ... Steppan CM. Nat Rev Drug Discov. 2020 Jul;19(7):429-430. doi: 10.1038/d41573-020-00056-6. PubMed 32265506.
Backbone
  Vector backbone: pDONR221
  Backbone manufacturer: Thermo Fisher Scientific
  Backbone size w/o insert (bp): 2550
  Vector type: Mammalian Expression
Growth in bacteria
  Bacterial resistance: Kanamycin, 50 μg/mL
  Growth temperature: 37°C
  Growth strain: Stbl3
  Copy number: High Copy
Gene/Insert
  Gene/Insert name: SLC5A10 (alt name: SGLT5)
  Species: H. sapiens (human)
  Insert size (bp): 1788
  Entrez Gene: SLC5A10 (a.k.a. SGLT-5, SGLT5)
  Cloning method: Gateway Cloning
  Sequencing primers: 5′ M13-fwd; 3′ M13-rev
Terms and licenses: Academic/Nonprofit Terms; Industry Terms
Depositor comments: For more information on the full Resolute plasmid collection, please see www.addgene.org/depositor-collections/re-solute/. Please provide your feedback on this plasmid to the RESOLUTE consortium by filling out their RESOLUTE repository feedback form: https://forms.office.com/Pages/ResponsePage.aspx?id=0e05yklzmkS7rjFGQL4N7z4feCLQvEJAmVcOCM_u885UN1JJRko0Ukg4TVQwNTZLOUxPQVJWT1NHUCQlQCN0PWcu
How to cite: pDONR221_SLC5A10 was a gift from RESOLUTE Consortium & Giulio Superti-Furga (Addgene plasmid # 132205 ; http://n2t.net/addgene:132205 ; RRID:Addgene_132205)
