[The description below was written by a language model from this plasmid's Addgene catalogue record and pLannotate feature annotations shown in this document.]
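Description:
pDONR221_SLC5A10 is a Gateway entry clone built on the pDONR221 backbone. It carries a codon-optimized open reading frame for human SLC5A10, also known as SGLT5, a sodium/sugar cotransporter family member annotated as a high-capacity transporter for mannose and fructose, with lesser activity toward glucose and galactose. The sequenced plasmid is 4,338 nt. It replicates in E. coli from a high-copy ColE1/pUC-type origin and is selected with kanamycin through an aminoglycoside phosphotransferase (KanR) gene.

The 1,788 bp ORF lies between attL1 and attL2, the recombination sites used in the Gateway LR reaction, so the coding sequence can be moved directionally and in frame into any attR-containing destination vector. Although the catalogue lists the vector type as mammalian expression, the feature table shows no eukaryotic promoter, polyadenylation signal or epitope tag around the insert. Expression therefore depends on the destination vector chosen, which supplies the promoter, tags and selection appropriate for the target host. Upstream of attL1, the rrnB T1 and T2 terminators insulate the insert from read-through transcription in bacteria. A T7 promoter sits beyond attL2 and points back toward the insert. The short lacI and lacZα fragments are backbone remnants with no evident functional role, and M13 forward and reverse priming sites flank the cassette for sequence verification.

The plasmid belongs to a consortium-generated collection of solute carrier (SLC) transporter clones, intended as a standardized source of ORFs for subcloning into custom expression vectors for transporter characterization and drug discovery.
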