Features (pLannotate 1.2.2; 10 found; start..end, strand, type, name):
    121..213     +  CDS            lacI (fragment): lac repressor; lacI; The lac repressor binds to the lac operator to inhibit transcription in E. coli. This inhibition can be relieved by adding lactose or isopropyl-β-D-thiogalactopyranoside (IPTG).
    268..295     -  terminator     rrnB T2 terminator: transcription terminator T2 from the E. coli rrnB gene
    427..470     +  terminator     rrnB T1 terminator: Escherichia coli rrnB; transcription terminator T1 from the E. coli rrnB gene
    517..553     -  CDS            lacZα (fragment): LacZα fragment of β-galactosidase; lacZ fragment
    569..668     +  protein_bind   attL1: mutant version of attL; recombination site for the Gateway® LR reaction LR Clonase™
    674..2461    +  CDS            SLC5A10: SC5AA_HUMAN - Also known as SGLT5. Experimental evidence at protein level: Swiss-Prot protein existence level 1. High capacity transporter for mannose and fructose and, to a lesser extent, glucose, AMG, and galactose. From Homo sapiens (Human).
   2463..2562    -  protein_bind   attL2: mutant version of attL; recombination site for the Gateway® LR reaction LR Clonase™
   2580..2598    -  promoter       T7 promoter: promoter for bacteriophage T7 RNA polymerase
   2732..3541    +  CDS            KanR: aminoglycoside phosphotransferase; aph(3')-Ia; confers resistance to kanamycin in bacteria or G418 (Geneticin®) in eukaryotes
   3688..4276    +  rep_origin     ori: high-copy-number ColE1/pMB1/pBR322/pUC origin of replication
>Addgene plasmid #132205 | pDONR221_SLC5A10 | addgene full sequence | sequence record 261199 | Addgene NGS Result
CTTTCCTGCGTTATCCCCTGATTCTGTGGATAACCGTATTACCGCCTTTGAGTGAGCTGATACCGCTCGC
CGCAGCCGAACGACCGAGCGCAGCGAGTCAGTGAGCGAGGAAGCGGAAGAGCGCCCAATACGCAAACCGC
CTCTCCCCGCGCGTTGGCCGATTCATTAATGCAGCTGGCACGACAGGTTTCCCGACTGGAAAGCGGGCAG
TGAGCGCAACGCAATTAATACGCGTACCGCTAGCCAGGAAGAGTTTGTAGAAACGCAAAAAGGCCATCCG
TCAGGATGGCCTTCTGCTTAGTTTGATGCCTGGCAGTTTATGGCGGGCGTCCTGCCCGCCACCCTCCGGG
CCGTTGCTTCACAACGTTCAAATCCGCTCCCGGCGGATTTGTCCTACTCAGGAGAGCGTTCACCGACAAA
CAACAGATAAAACGAAAGGCCCAGTCTTCCGACTGAGCCTTTCGTTTTATTTGATGCCTGGCAGTTCCCT
ACTCTCGCGTTAACGCTAGCATGGATGTTTTCCCAGTCACGACGTTGTAAAACGACGGCCAGTCTTAAGC
TCGGGCCCCAAATAATGATTTTATTTTGACTGATAGTGACCTGTTCGTTGCAACACATTGATGAGCAATG
CTTTTTTATAATGCCAACTTTGTACAAAAAAGCAGGCTCCACCATGGCCGCCAACTCCACATCTGACCTG
CACACCCCTGGCACACAGCTGTCCGTGGCCGATATCATCGTGATCACCGTGTACTTCGCCCTGAATGTGG
CAGTGGGAATCTGGAGCTCCTGCAGGGCCTCTAGAAACACAGTGAATGGCTATTTTCTGGCAGGAAGGGA
CATGACCTGGTGGCCAATCGGAGCATCCCTGTTCGCATCTAGCGAGGGCTCTGGCCTGTTTATCGGACTG
GCAGGAAGCGGAGCAGCAGGAGGCCTGGCAGTGGCAGGATTCGAGTGGAACGCAACATACGTGCTGCTGG
CCCTGGCCTGGGTGTTTGTGCCAATCTATATCTCCTCTGAGATCGTGACCCTGCCCGAGTACATCCAGAA
GAGATATGGCGGCCAGCGGATCAGAATGTACCTGTCCGTGCTGTCTCTGCTGCTGAGCGTGTTCACCAAG
ATCAGCCTGGACCTGTACGCAGGCGCCCTGTTCGTGCACATCTGTCTGGGCTGGAACTTCTACCTGTCTA
CCATCCTGACACTGGGCATCACCGCCCTGTACACAATCGCAGGAGGACTGGCAGCCGTGATCTATACCGA
CGCCCTGCAGACACTGATCATGGTGGTGGGCGCCGTGATCCTGACCATCAAGGCCTTTGATCAGATCGGA
GGATACGGACAGCTGGAGGCAGCATATGCACAGGCAATCCCATCCAGGACCATCGCAAACACCACATGCC
ACCTGCCTAGGACAGATGCCATGCACATGTTCAGGGACCCACACACCGGCGATCTGCCTTGGACCGGCAT
GACATTTGGCCTGACCATCATGGCCACATGGTACTGGTGTACCGACCAGGTCATCGTGCAGAGGAGCCTG
TCCGCCCGCGATCTGAATCACGCAAAGGCAGGAAGCATCCTGGCATCCTATCTGAAGATGCTGCCAATGG
GCCTGATCATCATGCCAGGAATGATCAGCCGGGCCCTGTTCCCTGACGATGTGGGCTGCGTGGTGCCAAG
CGAGTGCCTGAGAGCATGTGGAGCAGAAGTGGGCTGTTCCAACATCGCCTACCCCAAGCTGGTCATGGAG
CTGATGCCTATCGGCCTGCGCGGCCTGATGATCGCCGTGATGCTGGCCGCCCTGATGAGCTCCCTGACCT
CCATCTTCAATTCTAGCTCCACCCTGTTTACAATGGACATCTGGCGGAGACTGAGGCCACGCTCTGGAGA
GAGGGAGCTGCTGCTGGTGGGCCGGCTGGTCATCGTGGCCCTGATCGGCGTGAGCGTGGCATGGATCCCC
GTGCTGCAGGATTCTAACAGCGGCCAGCTGTTTATCTACATGCAGAGCGTGACCTCTAGCCTGGCACCAC
CTGTGACAGCCGTGTTCGTGCTGGGCGTGTTTTGGAGGAGGGCAAACGAGCAGGGAGCATTCTGGGGACT
GATCGCAGGACTGGTGGTGGGAGCAACAAGGCTGGTGCTGGAGTTTCTGAATCCAGCACCACCATGCGGA
GAGCCTGATACCAGGCCAGCCGTGCTGGGATCCATCCACTATCTGCACTTCGCAGTGGCCCTGTTTGCAC
TGAGCGGAGCAGTGGTGGTGGCAGGATCCCTGCTGACCCCTCCACCCCAGTCTGTGCAGATCGAGAATCT
GACCTGGTGGACACTGGCACAGGACGTGCCTCTGGGAACCAAGGCAGGCGATGGACAGACACCACAGAAG
CACGCATTCTGGGCACGGGTGTGCGGCTTTAACGCCATCCTGCTGATGTGCGTGAATATCTTCTTTTACG
CCTATTTCGCCGACCCAGCTTTCTTGTACAAAGTTGGCATTATAAGAAAGCATTGCTTATCAATTTGTTG
CAACGAACAGGTCACTATCAGTCAAAATAAAATCATTATTTGCCATCCAGCTGATATCCCCTATAGTGAG
TCGTATTACATGGTCATAGCTGTTTCCTGGCAGCTCTGGCCCGTGTCTCAAAATCTCTGATGTTACATTG
CACAAGATAAAAATATATCATCATGAACAATAAAACTGTCTGCTTACATAAACAGTAATACAAGGGGTGT
TATGAGCCATATTCAACGGGAAACGTCGAGGCCGCGATTAAATTCCAACATGGATGCTGATTTATATGGG
TATAAATGGGCTCGCGATAATGTCGGGCAATCAGGTGCGACAATCTATCGCTTGTATGGGAAGCCCGATG
CGCCAGAGTTGTTTCTGAAACATGGCAAAGGTAGCGTTGCCAATGATGTTACAGATGAGATGGTCAGACT
AAACTGGCTGACGGAATTTATGCCTCTTCCGACCATCAAGCATTTTATCCGTACTCCTGATGATGCATGG
TTACTCACCACTGCGATCCCCGGAAAAACAGCATTCCAGGTATTAGAAGAATATCCTGATTCAGGTGAAA
ATATTGTTGATGCGCTGGCAGTGTTCCTGCGCCGGTTGCATTCGATTCCTGTTTGTAATTGTCCTTTTAA
CAGCGATCGCGTATTTCGTCTCGCTCAGGCGCAATCACGAATGAATAACGGTTTGGTTGATGCGAGTGAT
TTTGATGACGAGCGTAATGGCTGGCCTGTTGAACAAGTCTGGAAAGAAATGCATAAACTTTTGCCATTCT
CACCGGATTCAGTCGTCACTCATGGTGATTTCTCACTTGATAACCTTATTTTTGACGAGGGGAAATTAAT
AGGTTGTATTGATGTTGGACGAGTCGGAATCGCAGACCGATACCAGGATCTTGCCATCCTATGGAACTGC
CTCGGTGAGTTTTCTCCTTCATTACAGAAACGGCTTTTTCAAAAATATGGTATTGATAATCCTGATATGA
ATAAATTGCAGTTTCATTTGATGCTCGATGAGTTTTTCTAATCAGAATTGGTTAATTGGTTGTAACACTG
GCAGAGCATTACGCTGACTTGACGGGACGGCGCAAGCTCATGACCAAAATCCCTTAACGTGAGTTACGCG
TCGTTCCACTGAGCGTCAGACCCCGTAGAAAAGATCAAAGGATCTTCTTGAGATCCTTTTTTTCTGCGCG
TAATCTGCTGCTTGCAAACAAAAAAACCACCGCTACCAGCGGTGGTTTGTTTGCCGGATCAAGAGCTACC
AACTCTTTTTCCGAAGGTAACTGGCTTCAGCAGAGCGCAGATACCAAATACTGTTCTTCTAGTGTAGCCG
TAGTTAGGCCACCACTTCAAGAACTCTGTAGCACCGCCTACATACCTCGCTCTGCTAATCCTGTTACCAG
TGGCTGCTGCCAGTGGCGATAAGTCGTGTCTTACCGGGTTGGACTCAAGACGATAGTTACCGGATAAGGC
GCAGCGGTCGGGCTGAACGGGGGGTTCGTGCACACAGCCCAGCTTGGAGCGAACGACCTACACCGAACTG
AGATACCTACAGCGTGAGCTATGAGAAAGCGCCACGCTTCCCGAAGGGAGAAAGGCGGACAGGTATCCGG
TAAGCGGCAGGGTCGGAACAGGAGAGCGCACGAGGGAGCTTCCAGGGGGAAACGCCTGGTATCTTTATAG
TCCTGTCGGGTTTCGCCACCTCTGACTTGAGCGTCGATTTTTGTGATGCTCGTCAGGGGGGCGGAGCCTA
TGGAAAAACGCCAGCAACGCGGCCTTTTTACGGTTCCTGGCCTTTTGCTGGCCTTTTGCTCACATGTT
