>Addgene plasmid #132205 | pDONR221_SLC5A10 | depositor partial sequence | sequence record 253810 | Codon-optimized ORF of SLC5A10
ATGGCCGCCAACTCCACATCTGACCTGCACACCCCTGGCACACAGCTGTCCGTGGCCGATATCATCGTGA
TCACCGTGTACTTCGCCCTGAATGTGGCAGTGGGAATCTGGAGCTCCTGCAGGGCCTCTAGAAACACAGT
GAATGGCTATTTTCTGGCAGGAAGGGACATGACCTGGTGGCCAATCGGAGCATCCCTGTTCGCATCTAGC
GAGGGCTCTGGCCTGTTTATCGGACTGGCAGGAAGCGGAGCAGCAGGAGGCCTGGCAGTGGCAGGATTCG
AGTGGAACGCAACATACGTGCTGCTGGCCCTGGCCTGGGTGTTTGTGCCAATCTATATCTCCTCTGAGAT
CGTGACCCTGCCCGAGTACATCCAGAAGAGATATGGCGGCCAGCGGATCAGAATGTACCTGTCCGTGCTG
TCTCTGCTGCTGAGCGTGTTCACCAAGATCAGCCTGGACCTGTACGCAGGCGCCCTGTTCGTGCACATCT
GTCTGGGCTGGAACTTCTACCTGTCTACCATCCTGACACTGGGCATCACCGCCCTGTACACAATCGCAGG
AGGACTGGCAGCCGTGATCTATACCGACGCCCTGCAGACACTGATCATGGTGGTGGGCGCCGTGATCCTG
ACCATCAAGGCCTTTGATCAGATCGGAGGATACGGACAGCTGGAGGCAGCATATGCACAGGCAATCCCAT
CCAGGACCATCGCAAACACCACATGCCACCTGCCTAGGACAGATGCCATGCACATGTTCAGGGACCCACA
CACCGGCGATCTGCCTTGGACCGGCATGACATTTGGCCTGACCATCATGGCCACATGGTACTGGTGTACC
GACCAGGTCATCGTGCAGAGGAGCCTGTCCGCCCGCGATCTGAATCACGCAAAGGCAGGAAGCATCCTGG
CATCCTATCTGAAGATGCTGCCAATGGGCCTGATCATCATGCCAGGAATGATCAGCCGGGCCCTGTTCCC
TGACGATGTGGGCTGCGTGGTGCCAAGCGAGTGCCTGAGAGCATGTGGAGCAGAAGTGGGCTGTTCCAAC
ATCGCCTACCCCAAGCTGGTCATGGAGCTGATGCCTATCGGCCTGCGCGGCCTGATGATCGCCGTGATGC
TGGCCGCCCTGATGAGCTCCCTGACCTCCATCTTCAATTCTAGCTCCACCCTGTTTACAATGGACATCTG
GCGGAGACTGAGGCCACGCTCTGGAGAGAGGGAGCTGCTGCTGGTGGGCCGGCTGGTCATCGTGGCCCTG
ATCGGCGTGAGCGTGGCATGGATCCCCGTGCTGCAGGATTCTAACAGCGGCCAGCTGTTTATCTACATGC
AGAGCGTGACCTCTAGCCTGGCACCACCTGTGACAGCCGTGTTCGTGCTGGGCGTGTTTTGGAGGAGGGC
AAACGAGCAGGGAGCATTCTGGGGACTGATCGCAGGACTGGTGGTGGGAGCAACAAGGCTGGTGCTGGAG
TTTCTGAATCCAGCACCACCATGCGGAGAGCCTGATACCAGGCCAGCCGTGCTGGGATCCATCCACTATC
TGCACTTCGCAGTGGCCCTGTTTGCACTGAGCGGAGCAGTGGTGGTGGCAGGATCCCTGCTGACCCCTCC
ACCCCAGTCTGTGCAGATCGAGAATCTGACCTGGTGGACACTGGCACAGGACGTGCCTCTGGGAACCAAG
GCAGGCGATGGACAGACACCACAGAAGCACGCATTCTGGGCACGGGTGTGCGGCTTTAACGCCATCCTGC
TGATGTGCGTGAATATCTTCTTTTACGCCTATTTCGCC
